>Addgene plasmid #46988 | pGEX6P1-3xMBT_D355N | depositor full sequence | sequence record 66963 | pGEX6P1-3xMBT_D355N sequence 6010 bps
ACGTTATCGACTGCACGGTGCACCAATGCTTCTGGCGTCAGGCAGCCATCGGAAGCTGTGGTATGGCTGT
GCAGGTCGTAAATCACTGCATAATTCGTGTCGCTCAAGGCGCACTCCCGTTCTGGATAATGTTTTTTGCG
CCGACATCATAACGGTTCTGGCAAATATTCTGAAATGAGCTGTTGACAATTAATCATCGGCTCGTATAAT
GTGTGGAATTGTGAGCGGATAACAATTTCACACAGGAAACAGTATTCATGTCCCCTATACTAGGTTATTG
GAAAATTAAGGGCCTTGTGCAACCCACTCGACTTCTTTTGGAATATCTTGAAGAAAAATATGAAGAGCAT
TTGTATGAGCGCGATGAAGGTGATAAATGGCGAAACAAAAAGTTTGAATTGGGTTTGGAGTTTCCCAATC
TTCCTTATTATATTGATGGTGATGTTAAATTAACACAGTCTATGGCCATCATACGTTATATAGCTGACAA
GCACAACATGTTGGGTGGTTGTCCAAAAGAGCGTGCAGAGATTTCAATGCTTGAAGGAGCGGTTTTGGAT
ATTAGATACGGTGTTTCGAGAATTGCATATAGTAAAGACTTTGAAACTCTCAAAGTTGATTTTCTTAGCA
AGCTACCTGAAATGCTGAAAATGTTCGAAGATCGTTTATGTCATAAAACATATTTAAATGGTGATCATGT
AACCCATCCTGACTTCATGTTGTATGACGCTCTTGATGTTGTTTTATACATGGACCCAATGTGCCTGGAT
GCGTTCCCAAAATTAGTTTGTTTTAAAAAACGTATTGAAGCTATCCCACAAATTGATAAGTACTTGAAAT
CCAGCAAGTATATAGCATGGCCTTTGCAGGGCTGGCAAGCCACGTTTGGTGGTGGCGACCATCCTCCAAA
ATCGGATCTGGAAGTTCTGTTCCAGGGGCCCCTGGGATCCGAGGAGTGGAGCAGCAGCCAGCCTGCAACA
GGTGAGAAGAAGGAATGCTGGTCGTGGGAGTCCTACCTAGAGGAGCAGAAGGCCATTACTGCTCCAGTCA
GCCTCTTCCAGGACTCCCAGGCAGTCACTCACAACAAGAATGGCTTCAAACTGGGCATGAAGTTGGAAGG
CATTGACCCTCAACACCCGTCCATGTACTTCATCCTCACCGTGGCTGAGGTATGTGGCTATCGCCTACGC
CTGCACTTTGATGGGTATTCTGAGTGCCATGACTTCTGGGTCAATGCCAACTCCCCTGACATTCACCCTG
CTGGCTGGTTCGAGAAGACGGGCCACAAGCTGCAGCCTCCCAAAGGTTACAAGGAGGAGGAGTTCAGCTG
GAGCCAGTACCTGCGCAGCACAAGAGCTCAGGCTGCCCCCAAGCACCTGTTTGTGAGCCAGAGCCACAGT
CCCCCACCCCTGGGCTTCCAGGTGGGCATGAAGCTGGAGGCTGTTAACCGCATGAACCCGTCCCTTGTCT
GCGTGGCCAGTGTGACCGATGTGGTGGACAGCCGCTTCCTGGTGCACTTTGACAACTGGGATGATACTTA
TGACTACTGGTGTGATCCCAGCAGCCCCTACATCCACCCAGTGGGCTGGTGCCAGAAGCAAGGAAAGCCC
CTCACCCCTCCACAAGACTACCCAGACCCTGATAACTTCTGTTGGGAGAAATATCTGGAAGAAACTGGGG
CCTCTGCTGTCCCCACCTGGGCCTTCAAGGTGCGACCCCCTCACAGCTTCCTGGTCAATATGAAGCTGGA
GGCTGTGGACCGCAGGAACCCAGCCCTGATTCGCGTGGCCAGCGTGGAGGATGTGGAGGACCATCGGATA
AAGATCCACTTTGATGGCTGGAGTCATGGCTATGATTTCTGGATCGACGCTGACCACCCAGACATCCACC
CTGCCGGCTGGTGCTCCAAGACAGGACATCCCCTGCAGCCTCCTCTCGGACCCAGAGAGCCCAGCTCTGC
CTCCCCTGGGGGCTAATGAGAATTCCCGGGTCGACTCGAGCGGCCGCATCGTGACTGACTGACGATCTGC
CTCGCGCGTTTCGGTGATGACGGTGAAAACCTCTGACACATGCAGCTCCCGGAGACGGTCACAGCTTGTC
TGTAAGCGGATGCCGGGAGCAGACAAGCCCGTCAGGGCGCGTCAGCGGGTGTTGGCGGGTGTCGGGGCGC
AGCCATGACCCAGTCACGTAGCGATAGCGGAGTGTATAATTCTTGAAGACGAAAGGGCCTCGTGATACGC
CTATTTTTATAGGTTAATGTCATGATAATAATGGTTTCTTAGACGTCAGGTGGCACTTTTCGGGGAAATG
TGCGCGGAACCCCTATTTGTTTATTTTTCTAAATACATTCAAATATGTATCCGCTCATGAGACAATAACC
CTGATAAATGCTTCAATAATATTGAAAAAGGAAGAGTATGAGTATTCAACATTTCCGTGTCGCCCTTATT
CCCTTTTTTGCGGCATTTTGCCTTCCTGTTTTTGCTCACCCAGAAACGCTGGTGAAAGTAAAAGATGCTG
AAGATCAGTTGGGTGCACGAGTGGGTTACATCGAACTGGATCTCAACAGCGGTAAGATCCTTGAGAGTTT
TCGCCCCGAAGAACGTTTTCCAATGATGAGCACTTTTAAAGTTCTGCTATGTGGCGCGGTATTATCCCGT
GTTGACGCCGGGCAAGAGCAACTCGGTCGCCGCATACACTATTCTCAGAATGACTTGGTTGAGTACTCAC
CAGTCACAGAAAAGCATCTTACGGATGGCATGACAGTAAGAGAATTATGCAGTGCTGCCATAACCATGAG
TGATAACACTGCGGCCAACTTACTTCTGACAACGATCGGAGGACCGAAGGAGCTAACCGCTTTTTTGCAC
AACATGGGGGATCATGTAACTCGCCTTGATCGTTGGGAACCGGAGCTGAATGAAGCCATACCAAACGACG
AGCGTGACACCACGATGCCTGCAGCAATGGCAACAACGTTGCGCAAACTATTAACTGGCGAACTACTTAC
TCTAGCTTCCCGGCAACAATTAATAGACTGGATGGAGGCGGATAAAGTTGCAGGACCACTTCTGCGCTCG
GCCCTTCCGGCTGGCTGGTTTATTGCTGATAAATCTGGAGCCGGTGAGCGTGGGTCTCGCGGTATCATTG
CAGCACTGGGGCCAGATGGTAAGCCCTCCCGTATCGTAGTTATCTACACGACGGGGAGTCAGGCAACTAT
GGATGAACGAAATAGACAGATCGCTGAGATAGGTGCCTCACTGATTAAGCATTGGTAACTGTCAGACCAA
GTTTACTCATATATACTTTAGATTGATTTAAAACTTCATTTTTAATTTAAAAGGATCTAGGTGAAGATCC
TTTTTGATAATCTCATGACCAAAATCCCTTAACGTGAGTTTTCGTTCCACTGAGCGTCAGACCCCGTAGA
AAAGATCAAAGGATCTTCTTGAGATCCTTTTTTTCTGCGCGTAATCTGCTGCTTGCAAACAAAAAAACCA
CCGCTACCAGCGGTGGTTTGTTTGCCGGATCAAGAGCTACCAACTCTTTTTCCGAAGGTAACTGGCTTCA
GCAGAGCGCAGATACCAAATACTGTCCTTCTAGTGTAGCCGTAGTTAGGCCACCACTTCAAGAACTCTGT
AGCACCGCCTACATACCTCGCTCTGCTAATCCTGTTACCAGTGGCTGCTGCCAGTGGCGATAAGTCGTGT
CTTACCGGGTTGGACTCAAGACGATAGTTACCGGATAAGGCGCAGCGGTCGGGCTGAACGGGGGGTTCGT
GCACACAGCCCAGCTTGGAGCGAACGACCTACACCGAACTGAGATACCTACAGCGTGAGCTATGAGAAAG
CGCCACGCTTCCCGAAGGGAGAAAGGCGGACAGGTATCCGGTAAGCGGCAGGGTCGGAACAGGAGAGCGC
ACGAGGGAGCTTCCAGGGGGAAACGCCTGGTATCTTTATAGTCCTGTCGGGTTTCGCCACCTCTGACTTG
AGCGTCGATTTTTGTGATGCTCGTCAGGGGGGCGGAGCCTATGGAAAAACGCCAGCAACGCGGCCTTTTT
ACGGTTCCTGGCCTTTTGCTGGCCTTTTGCTCACATGTTCTTTCCTGCGTTATCCCCTGATTCTGTGGAT
AACCGTATTACCGCCTTTGAGTGAGCTGATACCGCTCGCCGCAGCCGAACGACCGAGCGCAGCGAGTCAG
TGAGCGAGGAAGCGGAAGAGCGCCTGATGCGGTATTTTCTCCTTACGCATCTGTGCGGTATTTCACACCG
CATAAATTCCGACACCATCGAATGGTGCAAAACCTTTCGCGGTATGGCATGATAGCGCCCGGAAGAGAGT
CAATTCAGGGTGGTGAATGTGAAACCAGTAACGTTATACGATGTCGCAGAGTATGCCGGTGTCTCTTATC
AGACCGTTTCCCGCGTGGTGAACCAGGCCAGCCACGTTTCTGCGAAAACGCGGGAAAAAGTGGAAGCGGC
GATGGCGGAGCTGAATTACATTCCCAACCGCGTGGCACAACAACTGGCGGGCAAACAGTCGTTGCTGATT
GGCGTTGCCACCTCCAGTCTGGCCCTGCACGCGCCGTCGCAAATTGTCGCGGCGATTAAATCTCGCGCCG
ATCAACTGGGTGCCAGCGTGGTGGTGTCGATGGTAGAACGAAGCGGCGTCGAAGCCTGTAAAGCGGCGGT
GCACAATCTTCTCGCGCAACGCGTCAGTGGGCTGATCATTAACTATCCGCTGGATGACCAGGATGCCATT
GCTGTGGAAGCTGCCTGCACTAATGTTCCGGCGTTATTTCTTGATGTCTCTGACCAGACACCCATCAACA
GTATTATTTTCTCCCATGAAGACGGTACGCGACTGGGCGTGGAGCATCTGGTCGCATTGGGTCACCAGCA
AATCGCGCTGTTAGCGGGCCCATTAAGTTCTGTCTCGGCGCGTCTGCGTCTGGCTGGCTGGCATAAATAT
CTCACTCGCAATCAAATTCAGCCGATAGCGGAACGGGAAGGCGACTGGAGTGCCATGTCCGGTTTTCAAC
AAACCATGCAAATGCTGAATGAGGGCATCGTTCCCACTGCGATGCTGGTTGCCAACGATCAGATGGCGCT
GGGCGCAATGCGCGCCATTACCGAGTCCGGGCTGCGCGTTGGTGCGGATATCTCGGTAGTGGGATACGAC
GATACCGAAGACAGCTCATGTTATATCCCGCCGTCAACCACCATCAAACAGGATTTTCGCCTGCTGGGGC
AAACCAGCGTGGACCGCTTGCTGCAACTCTCTCAGGGCCAGGCGGTGAAGGGCAATCAGCTGTTGCCCGT
CTCACTGGTGAAAAGAAAAACCACCCTGGCGCCCAATACGCAAACCGCCTCTCCCCGCGCGTTGGCCGAT
TCATTAATGCAGCTGGCACGACAGGTTTCCCGACTGGAAAGCGGGCAGTGAGCGCAACGCAATTAATGTG
AGTTAGCTCACTCATTAGGCACCCCAGGCTTTACACTTTATGCTTCCGGCTCGTATGTTGTGTGGAATTG
TGAGCGGATAACAATTTCACACAGGAAACAGCTATGACCATGATTACGGATTCACTGGCCGTCGTTTTAC
AACGTCGTGACTGGGAAAACCCTGGCGTTACCCAACTTAATCGCCTTGCAGCACATCCCCCTTTCGCCAG
CTGGCGTAATAGCGAAGAGGCCCGCACCGATCGCCCTTCCCAACAGTTGCGCAGCCTGAATGGCGAATGG
CGCTTTGCCTGGTTTCCGGCACCAGAAGCGGTGCCGGAAAGCTGGCTGGAGTGCGATCTTCCTGAGGCCG
ATACTGTCGTCGTCCCCTCAAACTGGCAGATGCACGGTTACGATGCGCCCATCTACACCAACGTAACCTA
TCCCATTACGGTCAATCCGCCGTTTGTTCCCACGGAGAATCCGACGGGTTGTTACTCGCTCACATTTAAT
GTTGATGAAAGCTGGCTACAGGAAGGCCAGACGCGAATTATTTTTGATGGCGTTGGAATT
Features (pLannotate 1.2.2; 17 found; start..end, strand, type, name):
      6..107     -  CDS            yciV (fragment): RNAAM_ECOLI - Also known as trpH From Escherichia coli (strain K12).
    183..211     +  promoter       tac promoter: strong E. coli promoter; hybrid between the trp and lac UV5 promoters
    219..235     +  protein_bind   lac operator: The lac repressor binds to the lac operator to inhibit transcription in E. coli. This inhibition can be relieved by adding lactose or isopropyl-β-D-thiogalactopyranoside (IPTG). lac repressor encoded by lacI
    258..911     +  CDS            GST26_SCHJA: Experimental evidence at protein level: Swiss-Prot protein existence level 1. GST isoenzymes appear to play a central role in the parasite detoxification system. Other functions are also suspected including a role in increasing the solubility of haematin in the parasite gut. From Schistosoma japonicum (Blood fluke).
    948..1973    +  CDS            L3MBTL1 (fragment): LMBL1_HUMAN - Also known as KIAA0681, L3MBT, L3MBTL. Experimental evidence at protein level: Swiss-Prot protein existence level 1. Polycomb group (PcG) protein that specifically recognizes and binds mono- and dimethyllysine residues on target proteins, therey acting as a 'reader' of a network of post-translational modifications. PcG proteins maintain the transcriptionally repressive state of genes: acts as a chromatin compaction factor by recognizing and binding mono- and dimethylated histone H1b/H1-4 at 'Lys-26' (H1bK26me1 and H1bK26me2) and histone H4 at 'Lys-20' (H4K20me1 and H4K20me2), lea
   2027..2066    +  CDS            rop (fragment): Rop protein, which maintains plasmids at low copy number; rop
   2168..2208    +  misc_feature   bom (fragment): basis of mobility region from pBR322
   2313..2417    +  promoter       AmpR promoter: bla
   2418..3278    +  CDS            AmpR: β-lactamase; bla; confers resistance to ampicillin, carbenicillin, and related antibiotics
   3449..4037    +  rep_origin     ori: high-copy-number ColE1/pMB1/pBR322/pUC origin of replication
   4223..4274    -  misc_feature   bom (fragment): basis of mobility region from pBR322
   4281..4358    +  promoter       lacIq promoter: lacI (mutant); In the lacIq allele, a single base change in the promoter boosts expression of the lacI gene about 10-fold.
   4359..5441    +  CDS            lacI: lac repressor; lacI; The lac repressor binds to the lac operator to inhibit transcription in E. coli. This inhibition can be relieved by adding lactose or isopropyl-β-D-thiogalactopyranoside (IPTG).
   5454..5475    +  protein_bind   CAP binding site: CAP binding activates transcription in the presence of cAMP. E. coli catabolite activator protein
   5490..5520    +  promoter       lac promoter: promoter for the E. coli lac operon
   5528..5544    +  protein_bind   lac operator: The lac repressor binds to the lac operator to inhibit transcription in E. coli. This inhibition can be relieved by adding lactose or isopropyl-β-D-thiogalactopyranoside (IPTG). lac repressor encoded by lacI
   5564..5737    +  CDS            lacZα: LacZα fragment of β-galactosidase; lacZ fragment
