[The description below was written by a language model from this plasmid's Addgene catalogue record and pLannotate feature annotations shown in this document.]
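Description:
pGEX6P1-3xMBT_D355N is a bacterial expression plasmid built on the commercial pGEX-6P-1 backbone for IPTG-inducible production of a GST fusion protein in E. coli. It replicates from a ColE1/pMB1-type origin and is selected with ampicillin through the bla (AmpR) gene. The catalogue lists it as low copy, although the automated annotation labels the origin as a high-copy family member and finds only fragments of rop and bom. The backbone also carries lacI under the lacIq promoter, which supplies enough repressor to keep the expression cassette tightly off until induction, along with residual lac promoter/operator and lacZα sequences.

The expression cassette consists of the hybrid tac promoter and a lac operator driving Schistosoma japonicum glutathione S-transferase. This is followed by a PreScission protease cleavage site and then the insert, which was cloned between BamHI and NotI sites that both remain intact. The insert encodes the triple MBT repeat region of human L3MBTL1 (amino acids 190–530), a Polycomb group protein that reads mono- and dimethylated lysine. It carries a D355N substitution. The record does not state the effect of this mutation, but the associated work concerns an affinity strategy for detecting and profiling lysine methylation, and a point mutant of this kind would plausibly serve as a comparison for the wild-type domain. GST allows glutathione-based purification or immobilisation, and protease cleavage can release the MBT fragment.

The depositor's sequence record is 6,010 nt, against a catalogued size of 5,987 bp. The 23 bp difference matches a repository sequencing note describing an extra segment just after the insert, comprising a second stop codon, an EcoRI site and part of the multiple cloning site.
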