Addgene plasmid #46988: pGEX6P1-3xMBT_D355N
Purpose: Inducible expression of 3xMBT (D355N) from L3MBTL1 as a GST fusion protein in E.coli
Depositing lab: Or Gozani. Depositing organization: Stanford University. Publication: A general molecular affinity strategy for global detection and proteomic analysis of lysine methylation. Moore KE, Carlson SM, Camp ND, Cheung P, James RG, Chua KF, Wolf-Yadlin A, Gozani O. Mol Cell. 2013 May 9;50(3):444-56. doi: 10.1016/j.molcel.2013.03.005. Epub 2013 Apr 11. PubMed 23583077.
Backbone
  Vector backbone: pGEX-6P-1
  Backbone manufacturer: GE Healthcare
  Backbone size w/o insert (bp): 4984
  Total vector size (bp): 5987
  Vector type: Bacterial Expression
Growth in bacteria
  Bacterial resistance: Ampicillin, 100 μg/mL
  Growth temperature: 37°C
  Growth strain: DH5alpha
  Growth instructions: Protein expression with 0.1 mM IPTG added during log-phase growth and incubated overnight at 20C.
  Copy number: Low Copy
Gene/Insert
  Gene/Insert name: Triple MBT domain from human L3MBTL1
  Species: H. sapiens (human)
  Insert size (bp): 1023
  Mutation: Mutation aspartic acid 355 to asparagine (D355N); contains amino acids 190–530 of NP_056293.4
  GenBank ID: NM_015478.6
  Entrez Gene: L3MBTL1 (a.k.a. H-L(3)MBT, L3MBTL, ZC2HC3, dJ138B7.3)
  Promoter: tac
  Tag / fusion protein: GST (N terminal on backbone); PreScission cleavage site (N terminal on backbone)
  Cloning method: Restriction Enzyme; 5′ cloning site BamHI (not destroyed); 3′ cloning site NotI (not destroyed)
  Sequencing primers: 5′ 5'-d[GGGCTGGCAAGCCACGTTTGGTG]-3'; 3′ 5'-d[CCGGGAGCTGCATGTGTCAGAGG]-3'
Terms and licenses: Academic/Nonprofit Terms; Industry Terms: Not Available to Industry
Depositor comments: Original description of the plasmid in West et al. J Biol Chem. 2010 Nov 26;285(48):37725-32. Please note that Addgene's sequencing results found a 23bp insert between bp# 1975/1976 when compared to the full plasmid sequence. The extra sequence is a second stop codon and an EcoRI site, followed by part of the MCS.
How to cite: pGEX6P1-3xMBT_D355N was a gift from Or Gozani (Addgene plasmid # 46988 ; http://n2t.net/addgene:46988 ; RRID:Addgene_46988)
