>Addgene plasmid #46988 | pGEX6P1-3xMBT_D355N | depositor partial sequence | sequence record 66964 | Coding sequence for 3xMBT_D355N
GAGGAGTGGAGCAGCAGCCAGCCTGCAACAGGTGAGAAGAAGGAATGCTGGTCGTGGGAGTCCTACCTAG
AGGAGCAGAAGGCCATTACTGCTCCAGTCAGCCTCTTCCAGGACTCCCAGGCAGTCACTCACAACAAGAA
TGGCTTCAAACTGGGCATGAAGTTGGAAGGCATTGACCCTCAACACCCGTCCATGTACTTCATCCTCACC
GTGGCTGAGGTATGTGGCTATCGCCTACGCCTGCACTTTGATGGGTATTCTGAGTGCCATGACTTCTGGG
TCAATGCCAACTCCCCTGACATTCACCCTGCTGGCTGGTTCGAGAAGACGGGCCACAAGCTGCAGCCTCC
CAAAGGTTACAAGGAGGAGGAGTTCAGCTGGAGCCAGTACCTGCGCAGCACAAGAGCTCAGGCTGCCCCC
AAGCACCTGTTTGTGAGCCAGAGCCACAGTCCCCCACCCCTGGGCTTCCAGGTGGGCATGAAGCTGGAGG
CTGTTAACCGCATGAACCCGTCCCTTGTCTGCGTGGCCAGTGTGACCGATGTGGTGGACAGCCGCTTCCT
GGTGCACTTTGACAACTGGGATGATACTTATGACTACTGGTGTGATCCCAGCAGCCCCTACATCCACCCA
GTGGGCTGGTGCCAGAAGCAAGGAAAGCCCCTCACCCCTCCACAAGACTACCCAGACCCTGATAACTTCT
GTTGGGAGAAATATCTGGAAGAAACTGGGGCCTCTGCTGTCCCCACCTGGGCCTTCAAGGTGCGACCCCC
TCACAGCTTCCTGGTCAATATGAAGCTGGAGGCTGTGGACCGCAGGAACCCAGCCCTGATTCGCGTGGCC
AGCGTGGAGGATGTGGAGGACCATCGGATAAAGATCCACTTTGATGGCTGGAGTCATGGCTATGATTTCT
GGATCGACGCTGACCACCCAGACATCCACCCTGCCGGCTGGTGCTCCAAGACAGGACATCCCCTGCAGCC
TCCTCTCGGACCCAGAGAGCCCAGCTCTGCCTCCCCTGGGGGCTAA
