>Addgene plasmid #46988 | pGEX6P1-3xMBT_D355N | addgene partial sequence | sequence record 68549 | pGEX5
AGTTCTGTTCCAGGGGCCCCTGGGATCCGAGGAGTGGAGCAGCAGCCAGCCTGCAACAGGTGAGAAGAAG
GAATGCTGGTCGTGGGAGTCCTACCTAGAGGAGCAGAAGGCCATTACTGCTCCAGTCAGCCTCTTCCAGG
ACTCCCAGGCAGTCACTCACAACAAGAATGGCTTCAAACTGGGCATGAAGTTGGAAGGCATTGACCCTCA
ACACCCGTCCATGTACTTCATCCTCACCGTGGCTGAGGTATGTGGCTATCGCCTACGCCTGCACTTTGAT
GGGTATTCTGAGTGCCATGACTTCTGGGTCAATGCCAACTCCCCTGACATTCACCCTGCTGGCTGGTTCG
AGAAGACGGGCCACAAGCTGCAGCCTCCCAAAGGTTACAAGGAGGAGGAGTTCAGCTGGAGCCAGTACCT
GCGCAGCACAAGAGCTCAGGCTGCCCCCAAGCACCTGTTTGTGAGCCAGAGCCACAGTCCCCCACCCCTG
GGCTTCCAGGTGGGCATGAAGCTGGAGGCTGTTAACCGCATGAACCCGTCCCTTGTCTGCGTGGCCAGTG
TGACCGATGTGGTGGACAGCCGCTTCCTGGTGCACTTTGACAACTGGGATGATACTTATGACTACTGGTG
TGATCCCAGCAGCCCCTACATCCACCCAGTGGGCTGGTGCCAGAAGCAAGGAAAGCCCCTCACCCCTCCA
CAAGACTACCCAGACCCTGATAACTTCTGTTGGGAGAAATATCTGGAAGAAACTGGGGCCTCTGCTGTCC
CCACCTGGGCCTTCAAGGTGCGACCCCCTCACAGCTTCCTGGTCAATATGAAGCTGGAGGCTGTGGACCG
CAGGAACCCAGCCCTGATTCGCGTGGCCAGCGTGGAGGATGTGGAGGACCATCGGATAAAGATCCACTTT
GATGGCTGGAGTCATGGCTATGATTTCTGGATCGA
