>Addgene plasmid #46988 | pGEX6P1-3xMBT_D355N | addgene partial sequence | sequence record 69848 | pGEX-3 5'-CCGGGAGCTGCATGTGTCAGAGG-3'
AGGCAGATCGTCAGTCAGTCACGATGCGGCCGCTCGAGTCGACCCGGGAATTCTCATTAGCCCCCAGGGG
AGGCAGAGCTGGGCTCTCTGGGTCCGAGAGGAGGCTGCAGGGGATGTCCTGTCTTGGAGCACCAGCCGGC
AGGGTGGATGTCTGGGTGGTCAGCGTCGATCCAGAAATCATAGCCATGACTCCAGCCATCAAAGTGGATC
TTTATCCGATGGTCCTCCACATCCTCCACGCTGGCCACGCGAATCAGGGCTGGGTTCCTGCGGTCCACAG
CCTCCAGCTTCATATTGACCAGGAAGCTGTGAGGGGGTCGCACCTTGAAGGCCCAGGTGGGGACAGCAGA
GGCCCCAGTTTCTTCCAGATATTTCTCCCAACAGAAGTTATCAGGGTCTGGGTAGTCTTGTGGAGGGGTG
AGGGGCTTTCCTTGCTTCTGGCACCAGCCCACTGGGTGGATGTAGGGGCTGCTGGGATCACACCAGTAGT
CATAAGTATCATCCCAGTTGTCAAAGTGCACCAGGAAGCGGCTGTCCACCACATCGGTCACACTGGCCAC
GCAGACAAGGGACGGGTTCATGCGGTTAACAGCCTCCAGCTTCATGCCCACCTGGAAGCCCAGGGGTGGG
GGACTGTGGCTCTGGCTCACAAACAGGTGCTTGGGGGCAGCCTGAGCTCTTGTGCTGCGCAGGTACTGGC
TCCAGCTGAACTCCTCCTCCTTGTAACCTTTGGGAGGCTGCAGCTTGTGGCCCGTCTTCTCGAACCAGCC
AGCAGGGTGAATGTCAGGGGAGTTGGCATTGACCCAGAAGTCATGGCACTCAGAATACCCATCAAAGTGC
AGGCGTAGGCGATAGCCACATACCTCAGCCACGGTGAGGATGAAGTACATGGACGGGTGTTGAGGGTCAA
TGCC
